>Addgene plasmid #206290 | MSCV-JAK3(M511)_IRES_GFP | addgene full sequence | sequence record 408534 | Addgene NGS Result
GTTGTAAAACGACGGCGCAAGGAATGGTGCATGCAAGGAGATGGCGCCCAACAGTCCCCCGGCCACGGGG
CCTGCCACCATACCCACGCCGAAACAAGCGCTCATGAGCCCGAAGTGGCGAGCCCGATCTTCCCCATCGG
TGATGTCGGCGATATAGGCGCCAGCAACCGCACCTGTGGCGCCGGTGATGCCGGCCACGATGCGTCCGGC
GTAGAGGCGATTAGTCCAATTTGTTAAAGACAGGATATCAGTGGTCCAGGCTCTAGTTTTGACTCAACAA
TATCACCAGCTGAAGCCTATAGAGTACGAGCCATAGATAAAATAAAAGATTTTATTTAGTCTCCAGAAAA
AGGGGGGAATGAAAGACCCCACCTGTAGGTTTGGCAAGCTAGCTTAAGTAACGCCATTTTGCAAGGCATG
GAAAATACATAACTGAGAATAGAGAAGTTCAGATCAAGGTTAGGAACAGAGAGACAGCAGAATATGGGCC
AAACAGGATATCTGTGGTAAGCAGTTCCTGCCCCGGCTCAGGGCCAAGAACAGATGGTCCCCAGATGCGG
TCCCGCCCTCAGCAGTTTCTAGAGAACCATCAGATGTTTCCAGGGTGCCCCAAGGACCTGAAATGACCCT
GTGCCTTATTTGAACTAACCAATCAGTTCGCTTCTCGCTTCTGTTCGCGCGCTTCTGCTCCCCGAGCTCA
ATAAAAGAGCCCACAACCCCTCACTCGGCGCGCCAGTCCTCCGATAGACTGCGTCGCCCGGGTACCCGTA
TTCCCAATAAAGCCTCTTGCTGTTTGCATCCGAATCGTGGACTCGCTGATCCTTGGGAGGGTCTCCTCAG
ATTGATTGACTGCCCACCTCGGGGGTCTTTCATTTGGAGGTTCCACCGAGATTTGGAGACCCCTGCCCAG
GGACCACCGACCCCCCCGCCGGGAGGTAAGCTGGCCAGCGGTCGTTTCGTGTCTGTCTCTGTCTTTGTGC
GTGTTTGTGCCGGCATCTAATGTTTGCGCCTGCGTCTGTACTAGTTAGCTAACTAGCTCTGTATCTGGCG
GACCCGTGGTGGAACTGACGAGTTCTGAACACCCGGCCGCAACCCTGGGAGACGTCCCAGGGACTTTGGG
GGCCGTTTTTGTGGCCCGACCTGAGGAAGGGAGTCGATGTGGAATCCGACCCCGTCAGGATATGTGGTTC
TGGTAGGAGACGAGAACCTAAAACAGTTCCCGCCTCCGTCTGAATTTTTGCTTTCGGTTTGGAACCGAAG
CCGCGCGTCTTGTCTGCTGCAGCGCTGCAGCATCGTTCTGTGTTGTCTCTGTCTGACTGTGTTTCTGTAT
TTGTCTGAAAATTAGGGCCAGACTGTTACCACTCCCTTAAGTTTGACCTTAGGTCACTGGAAAGATGTCG
AGCGGATCGCTCACAACCAGTCGGTAGATGTCAAGAAGAGACGTTGGGTTACCTTCTGCTCTGCAGAATG
GCCAACCTTTAACGTCGGATGGCCGCGAGACGGCACCTTTAACCGAGACCTCATCACCCAGGTTAAGATC
AAGGTCTTTTCACCTGGCCCGCATGGACACCCAGACCAGGTCCCCTACATCGTGACCTGGGAAGCCTTGG
CTTTTGACCCCCCTCCCTGGGTCAAGCCCTTTGTACACCCTAAGCCTCCGCCTCCTCTTCCTCCATCCGC
CCCGTCTCTCCCCCTTGAACCTCCTCGTTCGACCCCGCCTCGATCCTCCCTTTATCCAGCCCTCACTCCT
TCTCTAGGCGCCGGAATTAGATCTCTCGAGCCAGGGTCCCTGCCCGCTAGGCAAGTTGCACTCATGGCAC
CTCCAAGTGAAGAGACGCCCCTGATCCCTCAGCGTTCATGCAGCCTCTTGTCCACGGAGGCTGGTGCCCT
GCATGTGCTGCTGCCCGCTCGGGGCCCCGGGCCCCCCCAGCGCCTATCTTTCTCCTTTGGGGACCACTTG
GCTGAGGACCTGTGCGTGCAGGCTGCCAAGGCCAGCGGCATCCTGCCTGTGTACCACTCCCTCTTTGCTC
TGGCCACGGAGGACCTGTCCTGCTGGTTCCCCCCGAGCCACATCTTCTCCGTGGAGGATGCCAGCACCCA
AGTCCTGCTGTACAGGATTCGCTTTTACTTCCCCAATTGGTTTGGGCTGGAGAAGTGCCACCGCTTCGGG
CTACGCAAGGATTTGGCCAGTGCTATCCTTGACCTGCCAGTCCTGGAGCACCTCTTTGCCCAGCACCGCA
GTGACCTGGTGAGTGGGCGCCTCCCCGTGGGCCTCAGTCTCAAGGAGCAGGGTGAGTGTCTCAGCCTGGC
CGTGTTGGACCTGGCCCGGATGGCGCGAGAGCAGGCCCAGCGGCCGGGAGAGCTGCTGAAGACTGTCAGC
TACAAGGCCTGCCTACCCCCAAGCCTGCGCGACCTGATCCAGGGCCTGAGCTTCGTGACGCGGAGGCGTA
TTCGGAGGACGGTGCGCAGAGCCCTGCGCCGCGTGGCCGCCTGCCAGGCAGACCGGCACTCGCTCATGGC
CAAGTACATCATGGACCTGGAGCGGCTGGATCCAGCCGGGGCCGCCGAGACCTTCCACGTGGGCCTCCCT
GGGGCCCTTGGTGGCCACGACGGGCTGGGGCTGCTCCGCGTGGCTGGTGACGGCGGCATCGCCTGGACCC
AGGGAGAACAGGAGGTCCTCCAGCCCTTCTGCGACTTTCCAGAAATCGTAGACATTAGCATCAAGCAGGC
CCCGCGCGTTGGCCCGGCCGGAGAGCACCGCCTGGTCACTGTTACCAGGACAGACAACCAGATTTTAGAG
GCCGAGTTCCCAGGGCTGCCCGAGGCTCTGTCGTTCGTGGCGCTCGTGGACGGCTACTTCCGGCTGACCA
CGGACTCCCAGCACTTCTTCTGCAAGGAGGTGGCACCGCCGAGGCTGCTGGAGGAAGTGGCCGAGCAGTG
CCACGGCCCCATCACTCTGGACTTTGCCATCAACAAGCTCAAGACTGGGGGCTCACGTCCTGGCTCCTAT
GTTCTCCGCCGCAGCCCCCAGGACTTTGACAGCTTCCTCCTCACTGTCTGTGTCCAGAACCCCCTTGGTC
CTGATTATAAGGGCTGCCTCATCCGGCGCAGCCCCACAGGAACCTTCCTTCTGGTTGGCCTCAGCCGACC
CCACAGCAGTCTTCGAGAGCTCCTGGCAACCTGCTGGGATGGGGGGCTGCACGTAGATGGGGTGGCAGTG
ACCCTCACTTCCTGCTGTATCCCCAGACCCAAAGAAAAGTCCAACCTGATCGTGGTCCAGAGAGGTCACA
GCCCACCCACATCATCCTTGGTTCAGCCCCAATCCCAATACCAGCTGAGTCAGATAACATTTCACAAGAT
CCCTGCTGACAGCCTGGAGTGGCATGAGAACCTGGGCCATGGGTCCTTCACCAAGATTTACCGGGGCTGT
CGCCATGAGGTGGTGGATGGGGAGGCCCGAAAGACAGAGGTGCTGCTGAAGGTCATGGATGCCAAGCACA
AGAACTGCATGGAGTCATTCCTGGAAGCAGCGAGCTTGATGAGCCAAGTGTCGTACCGGCATCTCGTGCT
GCTCCACGGCGTGTGCATGGCTGGAGACAGCACCATGGTGCAGGAATTTGTACACCTGGGGGCCATAGAC
ATGTATCTGCGAAAACGTGGCCACCTGGTGCCAGCCAGCTGGAAGCTGCAGGTGGTCAAACAGCTGGCCT
ACGCCCTCAACTATCTGGAGGACAAAGGCCTGCCCCATGGCAATGTCTCTGCCCGGAAGGTGCTCCTGGC
TCGGGAGGGGGCTGATGGGAGCCCGCCCTTCATCAAGCTGAGTGACCCTGGGGTCAGCCCCGCTGTGTTA
AGCCTGGAGATGCTCACCGACAGGATCCCCTGGGTGGCCCCCGAGTGTCTCCGGGAGGCGCAGACACTTA
GCTTGGAAGCTGACAAGTGGGGCTTCGGCGCCACGGTCTGGGAAGTGTTTAGTGGCGTCACCATGCCCAT
CAGTGCCCTGGATCCTGCTAAGAAACTCCAATTTTATGAGGACCGGCAGCAGCTGCCGGCCCCCAAGTGG
ACAGAGCTGGCCCTGCTGATTCAACAGTGCATGGCCTATGAGCCGGTCCAGAGGCCCTCCTTCCGAGCCG
TCATTCGTGACCTCAATAGCCTCATCTCTTCAGACTATGAGCTCCTCTCAGACCCCACACCTGGTGCCCT
GGCACCTCGTGATGGGCTGTGGAATGGTGCCCAGCTCTATGCCTGCCAAGACCCCACGATCTTCGAGGAG
AGACACCTCAAGTACATCTCACAGCTGGGCAAGGGCAACTTTGGCAGCGTGGAGCTGTGCCGCTATGACC
CGCTAGGCGACAATACAGGTGCCCTGGTGGCCGTGAAACAGCTGCAGCACAGCGGGCCAGACCAGCAGAG
GGACTTTCAGCGGGAGATTCAGATCCTCAAAGCACTGCACAGTGATTTCATTGTCAAGTATCGTGGTGTC
AGCTATGGCCCGGGCCGCCAGAGCCTGCGGCTGGTCATGGAGTACCTGCCCAGCGGCTGCTTGCGCGACT
TCCTGCAGCGGCACCGCGCGCGCCTCGATGCCAGCCGCCTCCTTCTCTATTCCTCGCAAATCTGCAAGGG
CATGGAGTACCTGGGCTCCCGCCGCTGCGTGCACCGCGACCTGGCCGCCCGAAACATCCTCGTGGAGAGC
GAGGCACACGTCAAGATCGCTGACTTCGGCCTAGCTAAGCTGCTGCCGCTTGACAAAGACTACTACGTGG
TCCGCGAGCCAGGCCAGAGCCCCATTTTCTGGTATGCCCCCGAATCCCTCTCGGACAACATCTTCTCTCG
CCAGTCAGACGTCTGGAGCTTCGGGGTCGTCCTGTACGAGCTCTTCACCTACTGCGACAAAAGCTGCAGC
CCCTCGGCCGAGTTCCTGCGGATGATGGGATGTGAGCGGGATGTCCCCGCCCTCTGCCGCCTCTTGGAAC
TGCTGGAGGAGGGCCAGAGGCTGCCGGCGCCTCCTGCCTGCCCTGCTGAGGTTCACGAGCTCATGAAGCT
GTGCTGGGCCCCTAGCCCACAGGACCGGCCATCATTCAGCGCCCTGGGCCCCCAGCTGGACATGCTGTGG
AGCGGAAGCCGGGGGTGTGAGACTCATGCCTTCACTGCTCACCCAGAGGGCAAACACCACTCCCTGTCCT
TTTCATAGGAATTCCGCCCCCCCCCCCTAACGTTACTGGCCGAAGCCGCTTGGAATAAGGCCGGTGTGCG
TTTGTCTATATGTTATTTTCCACCATATTGCCGTCTTTTGGCAATGTGAGGGCCCGGAAACCTGGCCCTG
TCTTCTTGACGAGCATTCCTAGGGGTCTTTCCCCTCTCGCCAAAGGAATGCAAGGTCTGTTGAATGTCGT
GAAGGAAGCAGTTCCTCTGGAAGCTTCTTGAAGACAAACAACGTCTGTAGCGACCCTTTGCAGGCAGCGG
AACCCCCCACCTGGCGACAGGTGCCTCTGCGGCCAAAAGCCACGTGTATAAGATACACCTGCAAAGGCGG
CACAACCCCAGTGCCACGTTGTGAGTTGGATAGTTGTGGAAAGAGTCAAATGGCTCTCCTCAAGCGTATT
CAACAAGGGGCTGAAGGATGCCCAGAAGGTACCCCATTGTATGGGATCTGATCTGGGGCCTCGGTGCACA
TGCTTTACATGTGTTTAGTCGAGGTTAAAAAAACGTCTAGGCCCCCCGAACCACGGGGACGTGGTTTTCC
TTTGAAAAACACGATGATAATATGGCCACAACCATGGTGAGCAAGGGCGAGGAGCTGTTCACCGGGGTGG
TGCCCATCCTGGTCGAGCTGGACGGCGACGTAAACGGCCACAAGTTCAGCGTGTCTGGCGAGGGCGAGGG
CGATGCCACCTACGGCAAGCTGACCCTGAAGTTCATCTGCACCACCGGCAAGCTGCCCGTGCCCTGGCCC
ACCCTCGTGACCACCCTGACCTACGGCGTGCAGTGCTTCAGCCGCTACCCCGACCACATGAAGCAGCACG
ACTTCTTCAAGTCCGCCATGCCCGAAGGCTACGTCCAGGAGCGCACCATCTTCTTCAAGGACGACGGCAA
CTACAAGACCCGCGCCGAGGTGAAGTTCGAGGGCGACACCCTGGTGAACCGCATCGAGCTGAAGGGCATC
GACTTCAAGGAGGACGGCAACATCCTGGGGCACAAGCTGGAGTACAACTACAACAGCCACAACGTCTATA
TCATGGCCGACAAGCAGAAGAACGGCATCAAGGCGAACTTCAAGATCCGCCACAACATCGAGGACGGCAG
CGTGCAGCTCGCCGACCACTACCAGCAGAACACCCCCATCGGCGACGGCCCCGTGCTGCTGCCCGACAAC
CACTACCTGAGCACCCAGTCCGCCCTGAGCAAAGACCCCAACGAGAAGCGCGATCACATGGTCCTGCTGG
AGTTCGTGACCGCCGCCGGGATCACTCTCGGCATGGACGAGCTGTACAAGTAATGAATTAATTAAGAATT
ATCAAGCTTATCGATACCGTCGACCTGCAGCCAAGCTTATCGATAAAATAAAAGATTTTATTTAGTCTCC
AGAAAAAGGGGGGAATGAAAGACCCCACCTGTAGGTTTGGCAAGCTAGCTTAAGTAACGCCATTTTGCAA
GGCATGGAAAATACATAACTGAGAATAGAGAAGTTCAGATCAAGGTTAGGAACAGAGAGACAGCAGAATA
TGGGCCAAACAGGATATCTGTGGTAAGCAGTTCCTGCCCCGGCTCAGGGCCAAGAACAGATGGTCCCCAG
ATGCGGTCCCGCCCTCAGCAGTTTCTAGAGAACCATCAGATGTTTCCAGGGTGCCCCAAGGACCTGAAAT
GACCCTGTGCCTTATTTGAACTAACCAATCAGTTCGCTTCTCGCTTCTGTTCGCGCGCTTCTGCTCCCCG
AGCTCAATAAAAGAGCCCACAACCCCTCACTCGGCGCGCCAGTCCTCCGATAGACTGCGTCGCCCGGGTA
CCCGTGTATCCAATAAACCCTCTTGCAGTTGCATCCGACTTGTGGTCTCGCTGTTCCTTGGGAGGGTCTC
CTCTGAGTGATTGACTACCCGTCAGCGGGGGTCTTTCATGGGTAACAGTTTCTTGAAGTTGGAGAACAAC
ATTCTGAGGGTAGGAGTCGAATATTAAGTAATCCTGACTCAATTAGCCACTGTTTTGAATCCACATACTC
CAATACTCCTGAAATAGTTCATTATGGACAGCGCAGAAAGAGCTGGGGAGAATTGTGAAATTGTTATCCG
CTCACAATTCCACACAACATACGAGCCGGAAGCATAAAGTGTAAAGCCTGGGGTGCCTAATGAGTGAGCT
AACTCACATTAATTGCGTTGCGCTCACTGCCCGCTTTCCAGTCGGGAAACCTGTCGTGCCAGCTGCATTA
ATGAATCGGCCAACGCGCGGGGAGAGGCGGTTTGCGTATTGGGCGCTCTTCCGCTTCCTCGCTCACTGAC
TCGCTGCGCTCGGTCGTTCGGCTGCGGCGAGCGGTATCAGCTCACTCAAAGGCGGTAATACGGTTATCCA
CAGAATCAGGGGATAACGCAGGAAAGAACATGTGAGCAAAAGGCCAGCAAAAGGCCAGGAACCGTAAAAA
GGCCGCGTTGCTGGCGTTTTTCCATAGGCTCCGCCCCCCTGACGAGCATCACAAAAATCGACGCTCAAGT
CAGAGGTGGCGAAACCCGACAGGACTATAAAGATACCAGGCGTTTCCCCCTGGAAGCTCCCTCGTGCGCT
CTCCTGTTCCGACCCTGCCGCTTACCGGATACCTGTCCGCCTTTCTCCCTTCGGGAAGCGTGGCGCTTTC
TCATAGCTCACGCTGTAGGTATCTCAGTTCGGTGTAGGTCGTTCGCTCCAAGCTGGGCTGTGTGCACGAA
CCCCCCGTTCAGCCCGACCGCTGCGCCTTATCCGGTAACTATCGTCTTGAGTCCAACCCGGTAAGACACG
ACTTATCGCCACTGGCAGCAGCCACTGGTAACAGGATTAGCAGAGCGAGGTATGTAGGCGGTGCTACAGA
GTTCTTGAAGTGGTGGCCTAACTACGGCTACACTAGAAGAACAGTATTTGGTATCTGCGCTCTGCTGAAG
CCAGTTACCTTCGGAAAAAGAGTTGGTAGCTCTTGATCCGGCAAACAAACCACCGCTGGTAGCGGTGGTT
TTTTTGTTTGCAAGCAGCAGATTACGCGCAGAAAAAAAGGATCTCAAGAAGATCCTTTGATCTTTTCTAC
GGGGTCTGACGCTCAGTGGAACGAAAACTCACGTTAAGGGATTTTGGTCATGAGATTATCAAAAAGGATC
TTCACCTAGATCCTTTTAAATTAAAAATGAAGTTTTAAATCAATCTAAAGTATATATGAGTAAACTTGGT
CTGACAGTTACCAATGCTTAATCAGTGAGGCACCTATCTCAGCGATCTGTCTATTTCGTTCATCCATAGT
TGCCTGACTCCCCGTCGTGTAGATAACTACGATACGGGAGGGCTTACCATCTGGCCCCAGTGCTGCAATG
ATACCGCGAGACCCACGCTCACCGGCTCCAGATTTATCAGCAATAAACCAGCCAGCCGGAAGGGCCGAGC
GCAGAAGTGGTCCTGCAACTTTATCCGCCTCCATCCAGTCTATTAATTGTTGCCGGGAAGCTAGAGTAAG
TAGTTCGCCAGTTAATAGTTTGCGCAACGTTGTTGCCATTGCTACAGGCATCGTGGTGTCACGCTCGTCG
TTTGGTATGGCTTCATTCAGCTCCGGTTCCCAACGATCAAGGCGAGTTACATGATCCCCCATGTTGTGCA
AAAAAGCGGTTAGCTCCTTCGGTCCTCCGATCGTTGTCAGAAGTAAGTTGGCCGCAGTGTTATCACTCAT
GGTTATGGCAGCACTGCATAATTCTCTTACTGTCATGCCATCCGTAAGATGCTTTTCTGTGACTGGTGAG
TACTCAACCAAGTCATTCTGAGAATAGTGTATGCGGCGACCGAGTTGCTCTTGCCCGGCGTCAATACGGG
ATAATACCGCGCCACATAGCAGAACTTTAAAAGTGCTCATCATTGGAAAACGTTCTTCGGGGCGAAAACT
CTCAAGGATCTTACCGCTGTTGAGATCCAGTTCGATGTAACCCACTCGTGCACCCAACTGATCTTCAGCA
TCTTTTACTTTCACCAGCGTTTCTGGGTGAGCAAAAACAGGAAGGCAAAATGCCGCAAAAAAGGGAATAA
GGGCGACACGGAAATGTTGAATACTCATACTCTTCCTTTTTCAATATTATTGAAGCATTTATCAGGGTTA
TTGTCTCATGAGCGGATACATATTTGAATGTATTTAGAAAAATAAACAAATAGGGGTTCCGCGCACATTT
CCCCGAAAAGTGCCACCTGACGTCTAAGAAACCATTATTATCATGACATTAACCTATAAAAATAGGCGTA
TCACGAGGCCCTTTCGTCTCGCGCGTTTCGGTGATGACGGTGAAAACCTCTGACACATGCAGCTCCCGGA
GACGGTCACAGCTTGTCTGTAAGCGGATGCCGGGAGCAGACAAGCCCGTCAGGGCGCGTCAGCGGGTGTT
GGCGGGTGTCGGGGCTGGCTTAACTATGCGGCATCAGAGCAGATTGTACTGAGAGTGCACCATATGCGGT
GTGAAATACCGCACAGATGCGTAAGGAGAAAATACCGCATCAGGCGCCATTCGCCATTCAGGCTGCGCAA
CTGTTGGGAAGGGCGATCGGTGCGGGCCTCTTCGCTATTACGCCAGCTGGCGAAAGGGGGATGTGCTGCA
AGGCGATTAAGTTGGGTAACGCCAGGGTTTTCCCAGTCACGAC
Features (pLannotate 1.2.2; 20 found; start..end, strand, type, name):
     16..217     -  CDS            TcR (fragment): tetracycline efflux protein; tet; confers resistance to tetracycline
    218..316     +  CDS            env (fragment): murine leukemia virus gPr80 envelope polyprotein precursor; env; proteolytically cleaved into gp70SU and p15TM subunits
    358..874     +  LTR            5' LTR: 5' long terminal repeat from murine embryonic stem cell virus
    938..1279    +  misc_feature   MESV Ψ: packaging signal of murine embryonic stem cell virus
   1346..1762    +  CDS            gag (truncated): truncated Moloney murine leukemia virus (MMLV) gag gene lacking the start codon
   1814..5185    +  CDS            JAK3: JAK3_HUMAN - Experimental evidence at protein level: Swiss-Prot protein existence level 1. Non-receptor tyrosine kinase involved in various processes such as cell growth, development, or differentiation. Mediates essential signaling events in both innate and adaptive immunity and plays a crucial role in hematopoiesis during T-cells development. In the cytoplasm, plays a pivotal role in signal transduction via its association with type I receptors sharing the common subunit gamma such as IL2R, IL4R, IL7R, IL9R, IL15R and IL21R. Following ligand binding to cell surface receptors, phosphorylates
   5298..5760    +  misc_feature   IRES: internal ribosome entry site (IRES) of the encephalomyocarditis virus (EMCV)
   5774..6493    +  CDS            EGFP: the original enhanced GFP (Yang et al., 1996) mammalian codon-optimized
   6510..6536    +  misc_feature   MCS (fragment): pBluescript multiple cloning site
   6595..7109    +  LTR            3' LTR: 3' long terminal repeat from murine embryonic stem cell virus
   7271..7287    -  protein_bind   lac operator: The lac repressor binds to the lac operator to inhibit transcription in E. coli. This inhibition can be relieved by adding lactose or isopropyl-β-D-thiogalactopyranoside (IPTG). lac repressor encoded by lacI
   7295..7325    -  promoter       lac promoter: promoter for the E. coli lac operon
   7340..7361    -  protein_bind   CAP binding site: CAP binding activates transcription in the presence of cAMP. E. coli catabolite activator protein
   7374..7466    -  CDS            lacI (fragment): lac repressor; lacI; The lac repressor binds to the lac operator to inhibit transcription in E. coli. This inhibition can be relieved by adding lactose or isopropyl-β-D-thiogalactopyranoside (IPTG).
   7649..8237    -  rep_origin     ori: high-copy-number ColE1/pMB1/pBR322/pUC origin of replication
   8408..9268    -  CDS            AmpR: β-lactamase; bla; confers resistance to ampicillin, carbenicillin, and related antibiotics
   9269..9373    -  promoter       AmpR promoter: bla
   9468..9503    +  CDS            rop (fragment): Rop protein, which maintains plasmids at low copy number; rop
   9605..9704    +  misc_feature   bom (fragment): basis of mobility region from pBR322
   9710..16      -  CDS            lacZα (fragment) (across the origin): LacZα fragment of β-galactosidase; lacZ fragment
