[The description below was written by a language model from this plasmid's Addgene catalogue record and pLannotate feature annotations shown in this document.]
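Description:
MSCV-JAK3(M511)_IRES_GFP is a gammaretroviral expression plasmid of about 9.8 kb built on the MSCV-IRES-GFP backbone, intended for producing replication-defective retrovirus that stably delivers a mutant human JAK3 into mammalian cells. In bacteria it is maintained by a high-copy ColE1/pUC-type origin and selected with ampicillin through the β-lactamase gene and its own promoter. The feature table also picks up short remnants of tetracycline resistance, lacI, lacZα, rop, bom and env sequences, along with a lac promoter/operator. These are backbone leftovers rather than functional parts of the design.

The viral cassette is flanked by 5′ and 3′ long terminal repeats from murine embryonic stem cell virus. Downstream of the 5′ LTR lie the MESV Ψ packaging signal and a truncated gag segment lacking its start codon, which together promote encapsidation of the genomic RNA when gag, pol and env are supplied in trans by packaging cells. No separate internal promoter is annotated, so transcription is expected to come from the 5′ LTR. The JAK3 coding sequence (about 3.4 kb, cloned between XhoI and EcoRI) carries a methionine-to-isoleucine substitution at residue 511, which the record describes as able to drive constitutive JAK/STAT pathway activation. An EMCV IRES follows and directs translation of EGFP from the same bicistronic transcript, so green fluorescence marks transduced cells that express the kinase and allows them to be tracked or sorted. The associated publication concerns in vitro and in vivo modelling of mutant JAK3/STAT5 signalling in leukemia, which matches this vector's design.
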