Addgene plasmid #206290: MSCV-JAK3(M511)_IRES_GFP
Purpose: Expression of mutant JAK3 (M511I) that is able to drive constitutive activation of the JAK/STAT pathway
Depositing lab: Charles de Bock. Depositing organization: Children's Cancer Institute Australia. Publication: In vitro and in vivo modelling of mutant JAK3/STAT5 signaling in leukemia. Omari SA, Kosasih HJ, Chung T, de Bock CE. Heliyon. 2023 Nov 8;9(11):e22085. doi: 10.1016/j.heliyon.2023.e22085. eCollection 2023 Nov. PubMed 38053908.
Backbone
  Vector backbone: MSCV-IRES-GFP
  Total vector size (bp): 9841
  Vector type: Mammalian Expression, Retroviral
Growth in bacteria
  Bacterial resistance: Ampicillin, 100 μg/mL
  Growth temperature: 37°C
  Growth strain: NEB Stable
  Copy number: Unknown
Gene/Insert
  Gene/Insert name: JAK3 (M511I)
  Species: H. sapiens (human)
  Insert size (bp): 3375
  Mutation: Methionine 511 to Isoleucine
  Cloning method: Restriction Enzyme; 5′ cloning site XhoI (not destroyed); 3′ cloning site EcoRI (not destroyed)
  Sequencing primers: 5′ GCCTCGATCCTCCCTTTATC; 3′ ACGCACACCGGCCTTATTCC
Terms and licenses: Academic/Nonprofit Terms; Industry Terms: Not Available to Industry
How to cite: MSCV-JAK3(M511)_IRES_GFP was a gift from Charles de Bock (Addgene plasmid # 206290 ; http://n2t.net/addgene:206290 ; RRID:Addgene_206290)
